>Addgene plasmid #158419 | pEMS2284 | addgene full sequence | sequence record 309114 | Addgene NGS Result
CTGCGCGCTCGCTCGCTCACTGAGGCCGCCCGGGCAAAGCCCGGGCGTCGGGCGACCTTTGGTCGCCCGG
CCTCAGTGAGCGAGCGAGCGCGCAGAGAGGGAGTGGCCAACTCCATCACTAGGGGTTCCTTGTAGTTAAT
GATTAACCCGCCATGCTACTTATCTACGTAGCCATGCTCTAGGAAGATCGGAATTCCCTAGGCCGGCCTT
AATTCATAAGTTTTTTTCCAAGATTAATGTTGTTCTGGAGAATCAAACGTAGGGTATTTAGGGAAAGAGG
GGCCAGGCTTGTACATTCCTTTTTCACGTTTAGTGTGTTCCCCTCTGGAGTCCACTATGCATTAGTCAGA
GTGGAAAGTTCAGTCTAGGAGATTCCAAATGTGGAGGAAATGTGACTTTAATGTGTCTTCCCACTCACTG
GTATTTTAAGAAGCACTAAAGAAAGATTAGAGATTAGCGCTTGCATAAGCAGCTAAAGGACAGCTAAATT
TTTAATTACTTTCTAATTACTTAGTACCTGCACTCTACTTTCCAATATATAATTAATAACACTTTTCCAT
CTGTCAGAAGGGATCAAGAACCAGAAGTTATAGAGCTATGGAATACAGATTTAAGAAAATAATTTTATTA
TATTTAGTCATAAAATTTGCATACAGTAGAGCTTACTCCTTGTGTGGTATGTAATAGTAAAGGAAGATGT
GAATGGTAATGGAGATACAGAGGAGGGAGCAGAGGGACTCATCCAGAGACCAAACACTTTCCTGGCTTTG
CAAGGTAATCATTGCTTTCAAAACTCAGAGGAATTTTGGTAAAGACCAGTGGAGAGCATATGAATGACTC
TCAAGCTGTCTAGTTGCTCATGTAATCTGCTTAGGGCTGCAGGTTAAGAACCTCTCCCTGTCTAGAAAGG
ATAAATTGACCTTCTTTCTCTGTAATGTTATGGAGTGTAATTTTCTAATAGGTAACAACTGGGGAAAGAA
CATTGAAATTCACTGGCAAGGCATGGAAGTGACCAGCAAACAGACATCTTGGTCTCTGTCTGCTTTGATG
TAGTGCAGCACAAAGACAATTGAATATGCAAGGTACTTCCAGATTTGGGCCCTGTTCCTGGCTCCACTAT
TAATTTTATTTGCAGTCTTGAATAGCTGAACTTCTGGTGAATTTGAGCAGGATAATTGAAGGGCTTTGGG
GGGTTGATCAGGTTCCAAAAGAAAAATTGCAGAAGAAAACATGTTGGACCTGTGGGCCTGGGCTGTGGCT
GGGGATGAAAATGGGAAAGAACATGAAGGAGATACATGCAGACCTTCTTGTTATGCCATGGGACAAGCAA
ATAAGTGAAACTTGATTATTACAAGGTCACTGCAAAACTTGATTACTGAATTCATTTAGAAGGAGCCCAA
TAGTGACCTCCCTGTTTGCAGCTTCATAGTAAACAGTTTTCTGAAGAAGGAGGAATCTGTGGCACTAAAT
AACCACAGAGAAAACAGTTCTTTACTCCCAGGATGTGCCTGCAAACTTGGCCCAGGATGGTGTGAGTGTG
AGGAAAAGGAGAAGGGGAGCTGAGAGCATGAGAATGACCACAGGGCAGGGCAGGTGGCTGAGCCTTCTCC
CTTTGAGGTCAAGTGTTTGTTCCATTCTGAAGCAGGGTGCTGGCTGGAATTTTGGTAATTTTTTTTTTAT
GGCTTTGGTTTGGGTCTTGCTTTGCTTTTCAAATTATTGATTTTCTCTGCCTCAGCAGGACCCTGGGTGA
TATTTATGGGCTCAACCCCAGCAGTACTTCCCTTCCCAGCTCCTTTCACTGTGTATATGTGTGTGTGTGA
TTGCGCACATAGGTGTGTGTTTGTCAGAGAAAGGGAAGAAATGGGGGTATTGAAATCTAAAGGTAAGAAT
AAAAAAAAGACAGAAGATATTGAATCACAAACTGAAATTTACCCTTGGATATCAACACTTTTTGTGTTTT
TGTGAATACAATACCTATTTATTGACTGGAATGAACCCAAGTCAGTTTTGAAAGGGCCTCTAATTATTGG
AAAACTCCTAAGCCTGTCCCAGCATCAACCCATGTTCTCCTAACTTCTTTGCACCTGGGTTGCTGTTCTG
AGCTTATGACGGTGAGATTAGGCAGCATGAGGGTATTACAGAGAGATAAGTCAGGATGCAAAGATCCTTT
TGTCTTTTGCAAAGAAGGCAGCTGGGCAGCTGATAGGAACAACGGCGCGCCGAAGTTGGTCGTGAGGCAC
TGGGCAGGTAAGTATCAAGGTTACAAGACAGGTTTAAGGAGACCAATAGAAACTGGGCTTGTCGAGACAG
AGAAGACTCTTGCGTTTCTGATAGGCACCTATTGGTCTTACTGACATCCACTTTGCCTTTCTCTCCACAG
GTGTCCACTCCCAGGCGGCCGCCACCATGGTGAGCAAGGGCGAGGAGCTGTTCACCGGGGTGGTGCCCAT
CCTGGTCGAGCTGGACGGCGACGTAAACGGCCACAAGTTCAGCGTGTCCGGCGAGGGCGAGGGCGATGCC
ACCTACGGCAAGCTGACCCTGAAGTTCATCTGCACCACCGGCAAGCTGCCCGTGCCCTGGCCCACCCTCG
TGACCACCTTCACCTACGGCGTGCAGTGCTTCGCCCGCTACCCCGACCACATGAAGCAGCACGACTTCTT
CAAGTCCGCCATGCCCGAAGGCTACGTCCAGGAGCGCACCATCTTCTTCAAGGACGACGGCAACTACAAG
ACCCGCGCCGAGGTGAAGTTCGAGGGCGACACCCTGGTGAACCGCATCGAGCTGAAGGGCATCGACTTCA
AGGAGGACGGCAACATCCTGGGGCACAAGCTGGAGTACAACTACAACAGCCACAAGGTCTATATCACCGC
CGACAAGCAGAAGAACGGCATCAAGGTGAACTTCAAGACCCGCCACAACATCGAGGACGGCAGCGTGCAG
CTCGCCGACCACTACCAGCAGAACACCCCCATCGGCGACGGCCCCGTGCTGCTGCCCGACAACCACTACC
TGAGCACCCAGTCCGCCCTGAGCAAAGACCCCAACGAGAAGCGCGATCACATGGTCCTGCTGGAGTTCGT
GACCGCCGCCGGGATCACTCTCGGCATGGACGAGCTGTACAAGTAAGCGGCCGCGATCGCTCAACCTCTG
GATTACAAAATTTGTGAAAGATTGACTGGTATTCTTAACTATGTTGCTCCTTTTACGCTATGTGGATACG
CTGCTTTAATGCCTTTGTATCATGCTATTGCTTCCCGTATGGCTTTCATTTTCTCCTCCTTGTATAAATC
CTGGTTGCTGTCTCTTTATGAGGAGTTGTGGCCCGTTGTCAGGCAACGTGGCGTGGTGTGCACTGTGTTT
GCTGACGCAACCCCCACTGGTTGGGGCATTGCCACCACCTGTCAGCTCCTTTCCGGGACTTTCGCTTTCC
CCCTCCCTATTGCCACGGCGGAACTCATCGCCGCCTGCCTTGCCCGCTGCTGGACAGGGGCTCGGCTGTT
GGGCACTGACAATTCCGTGGTGTTGTCGGGGAAATCATCGTCCTTTCCTTGGCTGCTCGCCTGTGTTGCC
ACCTGGATTCTGCGCGGGACGTCCTTCTGCTACGTCCCTTCGGCCCTCAATCCAGCGGACCTTCCTTCCC
GCGGCCTGCTGCCGGCTCTGCGGCCTCTTCCGCGTCTTCGCCTTCGCCCTCAGACGAGTCGGATCTCCCT
TTGGGCCGCCTCCCCGCGATCGCAGACATGATAAGATACATTGATGAGTTTGGACAAACCACAACTAGAA
TGCAGTGAAAAAAATGCTTTATTTGTGAAATTTGTGATGCTATTGCTTTATTTGTAACCATTATAAGCTG
CAATAAACAAGTTAACAACAACAATTGCATTCATTTTATGTTTCAGGTTCAGGGGGAGATGTGGGAGGTT
TTTTAAAGCAAGTAAAACCTCTACAAATGTGGTAGTCGAAATTCCCGATAAGGATCTTCGTCGACGAATT
CCCGATAAGGATCTTCCTAGAGCATGGCTACGTAGATAAGTAGCATGGCGGGTTAATCATTAACTACAAG
GAACCCCTAGTGATGGAGTTGGCCACTCCCTCTCTGCGCGCTCGCTCGCTCACTGAGGCCGGGCGACCAA
AGGTCGCCCGACGCCCGGGCTTTGCCCGGGCGGCCTCAGTGAGCGAGCGAGCGCGCAGCCTTAATTAACC
TAATTCACTGGCCGTCGTTTTACAACGTCGTGACTGGGAAAACCCTGGCGTTACCCAACTTAATCGCCTT
GCAGCACATCCCCCTTTCGCCAGCTGGCGTAATAGCGAAGAGGCCCGCACCGATCGCCCTTCCCAACAGT
TGCGCAGCCTGAATGGCGAATGGG
[124 nt withheld, positions 4365-4488]
C
[91 nt withheld, positions 4490-4580]
A
[49 nt withheld, positions 4582-4630]
CCTTTGACGTTGGAGTCCACGTTCTTT
[37 nt withheld, positions 4658-4694]
ACCCTATCTCGGTCTATTCTTTTGATTTATAAGGGATTTTGCCGATTTCGGCCTATTGGTTAAAAAATGA
GCTGATTTAACAAAAATTTAACGCGAATTTTAACAAAATATTAACGCTTACAATTTAGGTGGCACTTTTC
GGGGAAATGTGCGCGGAACCCCTATTTGTTTATTTTTCTAAATACATTCAAATATGTATCCGCTCATGAG
ACAATAACCCTGATAAATGCTTCAATAATATTGAAAAAGGAAGAGTATGAGTATTCAACATTTCCGTGTC
GCCCTTATTCCCTTTTTTGCGGCATTTTGCCTTCCTGTTTTTGCTCACCCAGAAACGCTGGTGAAAGTAA
AAGATGCTGAAGATCAGTTGGGTGCACGAGTGGGTTACATCGAACTGGATCTCAACAGCGGTAAGATCCT
TGAGAGTTTTCGCCCCGAAGAACGTTTTCCAATGATGAGCACTTTTAAAGTTCTGCTATGTGGCGCGGTA
TTATCCCGTATTGACGCCGGGCAAGAGCAACTCGGTCGCCGCATACACTATTCTCAGAATGACTTGGTTG
AGTACTCACCAGTCACAGAAAAGCATCTTACGGATGGCATGACAGTAAGAGAATTATGCAGTGCTGCCAT
AACCATGAGTGATAACACTGCGGCCAACTTACTTCTGACAACGATCGGAGGACCGAAGGAGCTAACCGCT
TTTTTGCACAACATGGGGGATCATGTAACTCGCCTTGATCGTTGGGAACCGGAGCTGAATGAAGCCATAC
CAAACGACGAGCGTGACACCACGATGCCTGTAGCAATGGCAACAACGTTGCGCAAACTATTAACTGGCGA
ACTACTTACTCTAGCTTCCCGGCAACAATTAATAGACTGGATGGAGGCGGATAAAGTTGCAGGACCACTT
CTGCGCTCGGCCCTTCCGGCTGGCTGGTTTATTGCTGATAAATCTGGAGCCGGTGAGCGTGGGTCTCGCG
GTATCATTGCAGCACTGGGGCCAGATGGTAAGCCCTCCCGTATCGTAGTTATCTACACGACGGGGAGTCA
GGCAACTATGGATGAACGAAATAGACAGATCGCTGAGATAGGTGCCTCACTGATTAAGCATTGGTAACTG
TCAGACCAAGTTTACTCATATATACTTTAGATTGATTTAAAACTTCATTTTTAATTTAAAAGGATCTAGG
TGAAGATCCTTTTTGATAATCTCATGACCAAAATCCCTTAACGTGAGTTTTCGTTCCACTGAGCGTCAGA
CCCCGTAGAAAAGATCAAAGGATCTTCTTGAGATCCTTTTTTTCTGCGCGTAATCTGCTGCTTGCAAACA
AAAAAACCACCGCTACCAGCGGTGGTTTGTTTGCCGGATCAAGAGCTACCAACTCTTTTTCCGAAGGTAA
CTGGCTTCAGCAGAGCGCAGATACCAAATACTGTTCTTCTAGTGTAGCCGTAGTTAGGCCACCACTTCAA
GAACTCTGTAGCACCGCCTACATACCTCGCTCTGCTAATCCTGTTACCAGTGGCTGCTGCCAGTGGCGAT
AAGTCGTGTCTTACCGGGTTGGACTCAAGACGATAGTTACCGGATAAGGCGCAGCGGTCGGGCTGAACGG
GGGGTTCGTGCACACAGCCCAGCTTGGAGCGAACGACCTACACCGAACTGAGATACCTACAGCGTGAGCT
ATGAGAAAGCGCCACGCTTCCCGAAGGGAGAAAGGCGGACAGGTATCCGGTAAGCGGCAGGGTCGGAACA
GGAGAGCGCACGAGGGAGCTTCCAGGGGGAAACGCCTGGTATCTTTATAGTCCTGTCGGGTTTCGCCACC
TCTGACTTGAGCGTCGATTTTTGTGATGCTCGTCAGGGGGGCGGAGCCTATGGAAAAACGCCAGCAACGC
GGCCTTTTTACGGTTCCTGGCCTTTTGCTGGCCTTTTGCTCACATGTTCTTTCCTGCGTTATCCCCTGAT
TCTGTGGATAACCGTATTACCGCCTTTGAGTGAGCTGATACCGCTCGCCGCAGCCGAACGACCGAGCGCA
GCGAGTCAGTGAGCGAGGAAGCGGAAGAGCGCCCAATACGCAAACCGCCTCTCCCCGCGCGTTGGCCGAT
TCATTAATGCAGCTGGCACGACAGGTTTCCCGACTGGAAAGCGGGCAGTGAGCGCAACGCAATTAATGTG
AGTTAGCTCACTCATTAGGCACCCCAGGCTTTACACTTTATGCTTCCGGCTCGTATGTTGTGTGGAATTG
TGAGCGGATAACAATTTCACACAGGAAACAGCTATGACCATGATTACGCCAGATTTAATTAAGGCCTTAA
TTAGG
Features (pLannotate 1.2.2; 16 found; start..end, strand, type, name):
   2248..2380    +  intron         chimeric intron: chimera between introns from human β-globin and immunoglobulin heavy chain genes
   2407..3126    +  CDS            EmGFP: Emerald GFP mammalian codon-optimized
   3141..3727    +  misc_feature   WPRE: woodchuck hepatitis virus posttranscriptional regulatory element
   3742..3863    -  polyA_signal   SV40 poly(A) signal: SV40 polyadenylation signal
   3886..3954    -  CDS            large T antigen (fragment): large T antigen from SV40 (simian virus 40)
   4059..4189    +  repeat_region  AAV2 ITR (fragment): inverted terminal repeat of adeno-associated virus serotype 2 inverted
   4203..4360    +  CDS            lacZα (fragment): LacZα fragment of β-galactosidase; lacZ fragment
   4365..4793    +  rep_origin     f1 ori (sequence partly withheld): f1 bacteriophage origin of replication; arrow indicates direction of (+) strand synthesis
   4846..4950    +  promoter       AmpR promoter: bla
   4951..5811    +  CDS            AmpR: β-lactamase; bla; confers resistance to ampicillin, carbenicillin, and related antibiotics
   5982..6570    +  rep_origin     ori: high-copy-number ColE1/pMB1/pBR322/pUC origin of replication
   6753..6845    +  CDS            lacI (fragment): lac repressor; lacI; The lac repressor binds to the lac operator to inhibit transcription in E. coli. This inhibition can be relieved by adding lactose or isopropyl-β-D-thiogalactopyranoside (IPTG).
   6858..6879    +  protein_bind   CAP binding site: CAP binding activates transcription in the presence of cAMP. E. coli catabolite activator protein
   6894..6924    +  promoter       lac promoter: promoter for the E. coli lac operon
   6932..6948    +  protein_bind   lac operator: The lac repressor binds to the lac operator to inhibit transcription in E. coli. This inhibition can be relieved by adding lactose or isopropyl-β-D-thiogalactopyranoside (IPTG). lac repressor encoded by lacI
   7009..130     -  repeat_region  AAV2 ITR (fragment) (across the origin): inverted terminal repeat of adeno-associated virus serotype 2 inverted
