[The description below was written by a language model from this plasmid's Addgene catalogue record and pLannotate feature annotations shown in this document.]
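Description:
pEMS2284 is an AAV transfer (cis) plasmid of about 7.0 kb, built on the pEMS2131 backbone, in which a human MiniPromoter drives a green fluorescent reporter. The expression cassette sits between two AAV2 inverted terminal repeats, the elements that allow the intervening DNA to be replicated and packaged into recombinant AAV particles when helper functions are supplied in trans. The bacterial portion carries a ColE1/pUC-type origin, an f1 phage origin, and the β-lactamase gene for ampicillin selection, along with remnants of lac sequences (lacZα and lacI fragments, lac promoter and operator) inherited from the parental cloning vector. Although the annotated origin is of a high-copy type, the catalogue lists the plasmid as low copy, and a recombination-deficient host strain is specified, consistent with the known instability of ITRs in bacteria.

The insert is Ple349, a roughly 2 kb synthetic regulatory element designed from the human PDE6H gene and cloned between retained FseI and AscI sites. It is not annotated in the automated feature table, but it presumably occupies the unannotated region between the upstream ITR and the chimeric β-globin/immunoglobulin intron. Downstream follow the mammalian codon-optimized EmGFP coding sequence, a WPRE to enhance transcript stability and expression, and an SV40 polyadenylation signal. The associated publication describes human MiniPromoters for restricted ocular rAAV expression in several cell types, including cones. The construct therefore serves as a reporter for evaluating the specificity and strength of Ple349 in the eye, and the preserved cloning sites allow promoter exchange.
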