Addgene plasmid #158419: pEMS2284
Purpose: AAV plasmid with Ple349 (PDE6H MiniPromoter) driving expression of EmGFP. Contains WPRE.
Depositing lab: Elizabeth Simpson. Depositing organization: University of British Columbia. Publication: Human MiniPromoters for ocular-rAAV expression in ON bipolar, cone, corneal, endothelial, Muller glial, and PAX6 cells. Korecki AJ, Cueva-Vargas JL, Fornes O, Agostinone J, Farkas RA, Hickmott JW, Lam SL, Mathelier A, Zhou M, Wasserman WW, Di Polo A, Simpson EM. Gene Ther. 2021 Feb 2. pii: 10.1038/s41434-021-00227-z. doi: 10.1038/s41434-021-00227-z. PubMed 33531684.
Backbone
  Vector backbone: pEMS2131
  Backbone manufacturer: Elizabeth Simpson (Addgene plasmid # 111895)
  Backbone size w/o insert (bp): 4999
  Vector type: AAV
Growth in bacteria
  Bacterial resistance: Ampicillin, 100 μg/mL
  Growth temperature: 37°C
  Growth strain: SURE cells
  Growth instructions: “SURE” cells from Agilent, that the colonies are freshly picked, and the you limit the time to grow the culture. We typically transform the plasmid in the afternoon and take out the plate from the 37 degree incubator in the morning, we then pick the colonies and grow in LB for ~ 20 hrs
  Copy number: Low Copy
Gene/Insert
  Gene/Insert name: Ple349 (alt name: PDE6H MiniPromoter)
  Species: H. sapiens (human)
  Insert size (bp): 2005
  Entrez Gene: PDE6H (a.k.a. ACHM6, RCD3)
  Promoter: Ple349
  Cloning method: Restriction Enzyme; 5′ cloning site FseI (not destroyed); 3′ cloning site AscI (not destroyed)
  Sequencing primers: 5′ oEMS6098 (GCCATGCTCTAGGAAGATCG); 3′ oEMS6163 (GGTTCTTGATCCCTTCTGAC)
Resource information
  A portion of this plasmid was derived from a plasmid made by: DNA synthesized at GenScript
Terms and licenses: Academic/Nonprofit Terms; Industry Terms: Not Available to Industry
Depositor comments: Please see the annotated GenBank file and the additional image file for the specific location of features in this plasmid.
How to cite: pEMS2284 was a gift from Elizabeth Simpson (Addgene plasmid # 158419 ; http://n2t.net/addgene:158419 ; RRID:Addgene_158419)
